>Addgene plasmid #147424 | pAc5.1B-EGFP-DmNot2_478-585_R | depositor full sequence | sequence record 289871 | Full Sequence
CTTCAAGGAATTAATTCTATATTCTAAAAACACAAATGATACTTCTAAAAAAAATCATGAATGGCATCAA
CTCTGAATCAAATCTTTGCAGATGCACCTACTTCTCATTTCCACTGTCACATCATTTTTCCAGATCTCGC
TGCCTGTTATGTGGCCCACAAACCAAGACACGTTTTATGGCCATTAAAGCTGGCTGATCGTCGCCAAACA
CCAAATACATATCAATATGTACATTCGAGAAAGAAGCGATCAAAGAAGCGTCTTCGGGCGAGTAGGAGAA
TGCGGAGGAGAAGGAGAACGAGCTGATCTAGTATCTCTCCACAATCCAATGCCAACTGACCAACTGGCCA
TATTCGGAGCAATTTGAAGCCAATTTCCATCGCCTGGCGATCGCTCCATTCTTGGCTATATGTTTTTCAC
CGTTCCCGGGGCCATTTTCAAAGACTCGTCGGTAAGATAAGATTGTGTCACTCGCTGTCTCTCTTCATTT
GTCGAAGAATGCTGAGGAATTTCGCGATGACGTCGGCGAGTATTTTGAAGAATGAGAATAATTTGTATTT
ATACGAAAATCAGTTAGTGGAATTTTCTACAAAAACATGTTATCTATAGATAATTTTGTTGCAAAATATG
TTGACTATGACAAAGATTGTATGTATATACCTTTAATGTATTCTCATTTTCTTATGTATTTATAATGGCA
ATGATGATACTGATGATATTTTAAGATGATGCCAGACCACAGGCTGATTTCTGCGTCTTTTGCCGAACGC
AGTGCATGTGCGGTTGTTGTTTTTTGGAATAGTTTCAATTTTCGGACTGTCCGCTTTGATTTCAGTTTCT
TGGCTTATTCAAAAAGCAAAGTAAAGCCAAAAAAGCGAGATGGCAATACCAAATGCGGCAAAACGGTAGT
GGAAGGAAAGGGGTGCGGGGCAGCGGAAGGAAGGGTGGGGCGGGGCGTGGCGGGGTCTGTGGCTGGGCGC
GACGTCACCGACGTTGGAGCCACTCCTTTGACCATGTGTGCGTGTGTGTATTATTCGTGTCTCGCCACTC
GCCGGTTGTTTTTTTCTTTTTATCTCGCTCTCTCTAGCGCCATCTCGTACGCATGCTCAACGCACCGCAT
GTTGCCGTGTCCTTTATGCGTCATTTTGGCTCGAAATAGGCAATTATTTAAACAAAGATTAGTCAACGAA
AACGCTAAAATAAATAAGTCTACAATATGGTTACTTATTGCCATGTGTGTGCAGCCAACGATAGCAACAA
AAGCAACAACACAGTGGCTTTCCCTCTTTCACTTTTTGTTTGCAAGCGCGTGCGAGCAAGACGGCACGAC
CGGCAAACGCAATTACGCTGACAAAGAGCAGACGAAGTTTTGGCCGAAAAACATCAAGGCGCCTGATACG
AATGCATTTGCAATAACAATTGCGATATTTAATATTGTTTATGAAGCTGTTTGACTTCAAAACACACAAA
AAAAAAAATAAAACAAATTATTTGAAAGAGAATTAGGAATCGGACAGCTTATCGTTACGGGCTAACAGCA
CACCGAGACGAAATAGCTTACCTGACGTCACAGCCTCTGGAAGAACTGCCGCCAAGCAGAGAGAGAGAGA
AAAAGAGGGAGAGCAGCTTAGACCGCATGTGCTTGTGTGTGAGGCGTCTCTCTCTTCGTCTCCTGTTTGC
GCAAACGCATAGACTGCACTGAGAAAATCGATTACCTATTTTTTATGAATGAATATTTGCACTATTACTA
TTCAAAACTATTAAGATAGCAATCACATTCAATAGCCAAATACTATACCACCTGAGCGATGCAACGAAAT
GATCAATTTGAGCAAAAATGCTGCATATTTAGGACGGCATCATTATAGAAATGCTTCTTGCTGTGTACTT
TTCTCTCGTCTGGCAGCTGTTTCGCCGTTATTGTTAAAACCGGCTTAAGTTAGGTGTGTTTTCTACGACT
AGTGATGCCCCTACTAGAAGATGTGTGTTGCACAAATGTCCCTGAATAACCAATTTGAAGTGCAGATAGC
AGTAAACGTAAGCTAATATGAATATTATTTAACTGTAATGTTTTAATATCGCTGGACATTACTAATAAAC
CCACTATAAACACATGTACATATGTATGTTTTGGCATACAATGAGTAGTTGGGGAAAAAATGTGTAAAAG
CACCGTGACCATCACAGCATAAAGATAACCAGCTGAAGTATCGAATATGAGTAACCCCCAAATTGAATCA
CATGCCGCAACTGATAGGACCCATGGAAGTACACTCTTCATGGCGATATACAAGACACACACAAGCACGA
ACACCCAGTTGCGGAGGAAATTCTCCGTAAATGAAAACCCAATCGGCGAACAATTCATACCCATATATGG
TAAAAGTTTTGAACGCGACTTGAGAGCGGAGAGCATTGCGGCTGATAAGGTTTTAGCGCTAAGCGGGCTT
TATAAAACGGGCTGCGGGACCAGTTTTCATATCACTACCGTTTGAGTTCTTGTGCTGTGTGGATACTCCT
CCCGACACAAAGCCGCTCCATCAGCCAGCAGTCGTCTAATCCAGAGACCCCGGATCGGGGTACCAACATG
GTGAGCAAGGGCGAGGAGCTGTTCACCGGGGTGGTGCCCATCCTGGTCGAGCTGGACGGCGACGTAAACG
GCCACAAGTTCAGCGTGTCCGGCGAGGGCGAGGGCGATGCCACCTACGGCAAGCTGACCCTGAAGTTCAT
CTGCACCACCGGCAAGCTGCCCGTGCCCTGGCCCACCCTCGTGACCACCCTGACCTACGGCGTGCAGTGC
TTCAGCCGCTACCCCGACCACATGAAGCAGCACGACTTCTTCAAGTCCGCCATGCCCGAAGGCTACGTCC
AGGAGCGCACCATCTTCTTCAAGGACGACGGCAACTACAAGACCCGCGCCGAGGTGAAGTTCGAGGGCGA
CACCCTGGTGAACCGCATCGAGCTGAAGGGCATCGACTTCAAGGAGGACGGCAACATCCTGGGGCACAAG
CTGGAGTACAACTACAACAGCCACAACGTCTATATCATGGCCGACAAGCAGAAGAACGGCATCAAGGTGA
ACTTCAAGATCCGCCACAACATCGAGGACGGCAGCGTGCAGCTCGCCGACCACTACCAGCAGAACACCCC
CATCGGCGACGGCCCCGTGCTGCTGCCCGACAACCACTACCTGAGCACCCAGTCCGCCCTGAGCAAAGAC
CCCAACGAGAAGCGCGATCACATGGTCCTGCTGGAGTTCGTGACCGCCGCCGGGATCACTCTCGGCATGG
ACGAGCTGTACAAGCCAAGCTTGATGGACAAACTAACAGCGCCGGTACTGAAAAAGCTGCAAGAAGACCT
GCTCTTTTTCCTTTTTTACACGAACATCGGCGATATGATGCAATTGATGGCAGCTGCTGAATTGCATAGT
CGCGAGTGGCGATACCACGTGGAGGAGAAAATATGGATAACTCGAATTCCTGGCATTGATCAATATGAAA
AAAATGGTACAAAAGAGCGCGGCACCTTCTACTACTTTGATGCGCAAAGTTGGAAACGTTTGTCCAAGGT
TTTCCAAATAGATCCCGAGAAATTAGATAAATGTCCCAATATAAGTGCGTTTATGAATGGACAGTCTGTA
TAATCTAGAGGGCCCGCGGTTCGAAGGTAAGCCTATCCCTAACCCTCTCCTCGGTCTCGATTCTACGCGT
ACCGGTCATCATCACCATCACCATTGAGTTTAAACCCGCTGATCAGCCTCGACTGTGCCTTCTAAGGCCT
GAGCTCGCTGATCAGCCTCGATCGAGGATCCAGACATGATAAGATACATTGATGAGTTTGGACAAACCAC
AACTAGAATGCAGTGAAAAAAATGCTTTATTTGTGAAATTTGTGATGCTATTGCTTTATTTGTAACCATT
ATAAGCTGCAATAAACAAGTTAACAACAACAATTGCATTCATTTTATGTTTCAGGTTCAGGGGGAGGTGT
GGGAGGTTTTTTAAAGCAAGTAAAACCTCTACAAATGTGGTATGGCTGATTATGATCAGTCGACCGATGC
CCTTGAGAGCCTTCAACCCAGTCAGCTCCTTCCGGTGGGCGCGGGGCATGACTATCGTCGCCGCACTTAT
GACTGTCTTCTTTATCATGCAACTCGTAGGACAGGTGCCGGCAGCGCTCTGGGTCATTTTCGGCGAGGAC
CGCTTTCGCTGGAGCGCGACGATGATCGGCCTGTCGCTTGCGGTATTCGGAATCTTGCACGCCCTCGCTC
AAGCCTTCGTCACTGGTCCCGCCACCAAACGTTTCGGCGAGAAGCAGGCCATTATCGCCGGCATGGCGGC
CGACGCGCTGGGCTACGTCTTGCTGGCGTTCGCGACGCGAGGCTGGATGGCCTTCCCCATTATGATTCTT
CTCGCTTCCGGCGGCATCGGGATGCCCGCGTTGCAGGCCATGCTGTCCAGGCAGGTAGATGACGACCATC
AGGGACAGCTTCAAGGATCGCTCGCGGCTCTTACCAGCCAGCAAAAGGCCAGGAACCGTAAAAAGGCCGC
GTTGCTGGCGTTTTTCCATAGGCTCCGCCCCCCTGACGAGCATCACAAAAATCGACGCTCAAGTCAGAGG
TGGCGAAACCCGACAGGACTATAAAGATACCAGGCGTTTCCCCCTGGAAGCTCCCTCGTGCGCTCTCCTG
TTCCGACCCTGCCGCTTACCGGATACCTGTCCGCCTTTCTCCCTTCGGGAAGCGTGGCGCTTTCTCAATG
CTCACGCTGTAGGTATCTCAGTTCGGTGTAGGTCGTTCGCTCCAAGCTGGGCTGTGTGCACGAACCCCCC
GTTCAGCCCGACCGCTGCGCCTTATCCGGTAACTATCGTCTTGAGTCCAACCCGGTAAGACACGACTTAT
CGCCACTGGCAGCAGCCACTGGTAACAGGATTAGCAGAGCGAGGTATGTAGGCGGTGCTACAGAGTTCTT
GAAGTGGTGGCCTAACTACGGCTACACTAGAAGGACAGTATTTGGTATCTGCGCTCTGCTGAAGCCAGTT
ACCTTCGGAAAAAGAGTTGGTAGCTCTTGATCCGGCAAACAAACCACCGCTGGTAGCGGTGGTTTTTTTG
TTTGCAAGCAGCAGATTACGCGCAGAAAAAAAGGATCTCAAGAAGATCCTTTGATCTTTTCTACGGGGTC
TGACGCTCAGTGGAACGAAAACTCACGTTAAGGGATTTTGGTCATGAGATTATCAAAAAGGATCTTCACC
TAGATCCTTTTAAATTAAAAATGAAGTTTTAAATCAATCTAAAGTATATATGAGTAAACTTGGTCTGACA
GTTACCAATGCTTAATCAGTGAGGCACCTATCTCAGCGATCTGTCTATTTCGTTCATCCATAGTTGCCTG
ACTCCCCGTCGTGTAGATAACTACGATACGGGAGGGCTTACCATCTGGCCCCAGTGCTGCAATGATACCG
CGAGACCCACGCTCACCGGCTCCAGATTTATCAGCAATAAACCAGCCAGCCGGAAGGGCCGAGCGCAGAA
GTGGTCCTGCAACTTTATCCGCCTCCATCCAGTCTATTAATTGTTGCCGGGAAGCTAGAGTAAGTAGTTC
GCCAGTTAATAGTTTGCGCAACGTTGTTGCCATTGCTGCAGGCATCGTGGTGTCACGCTCGTCGTTTGGT
ATGGCTTCATTCAGCTCCGGTTCCCAACGATCAAGGCGAGTTACATGATCCCCCATGTTGTGCAAAAAAG
CGGTTAGCTCCTTCGGTCCTCCGATCGTTGTCAGAAGTAAGTTGGCCGCAGTGTTATCACTCATGGTTAT
GGCAGCACTGCATAATTCTCTTACTGTCATGCCATCCGTAAGATGCTTTTCTGTGACTGGTGAGTACTCA
ACCAAGTCATTCTGAGAATAGTGTATGCGGCGACCGAGTTGCTCTTGCCCGGCGTCAACACGGGATAATA
CCGCGCCACATAGCAGAACTTTAAAAGTGCTCATCATTGGAAAACGTTCTTCGGGGCGAAAACTCTCAAG
GATCTTACCGCTGTTGAGATCCAGTTCGATGTAACCCACTCGTGCACCCAACTGATCTTCAGCATCTTTT
ACTTTCACCAGCGTTTCTGGGTGAGCAAAAACAGGAAGGCAAAATGCCGCAAAAAAGGGAATAAGGGCGA
CACGGAAATGTTGAATACTCATACTCTTCCTTTTTCAATATTATTGAAGCATTTATCAGGGTTATTGTCT
CATGAGCGGATACATATTTGAATGTATTTAGAAAAATAAACAAATAGGGGTTCCGCGCACATTTCCCCGA
AAAGTGCCACCTGACGTCTAAGAAACCATTATTATCATGACATTAACCTATAAAAATAGGCGTATCACGA
GGCCCTTTCGT
Features (pLannotate 1.2.2; 10 found; start..end, strand, type, name):
     56..2568    +  promoter       Ac5 promoter: Drosophila melanogaster actin 5C promoter
   2588..3304    +  CDS            EGFP: EGFP is a basic (constitutively fluorescent) green fluorescent protein published in 1996, derived from Aequorea victoria. It is reported to be a rapidly-maturing weak dimer with moderate acid sensitivity.
   3317..3640    +  CDS            Rga (fragment): RGA_DROME - Also known as Not2 From Drosophila melanogaster (Fruit fly).
   3666..3707    +  CDS            V5 tag: epitope tag from simian virus 5
   3807..3941    -  polyA_signal   SV40 poly(A) signal: SV40 polyadenylation signal
   3964..4048    -  CDS            large T antigen (fragment): large T antigen from SV40 (simian virus 40)
   4049..4519    +  CDS            TcR (fragment): tetracycline efflux protein; tet; confers resistance to tetracycline
   4563..5151    -  rep_origin     ori: high-copy-number ColE1/pMB1/pBR322/pUC origin of replication
   5322..6182    -  CDS            AmpR: β-lactamase; bla; confers resistance to ampicillin, carbenicillin, and related antibiotics
   6183..6287    -  promoter       AmpR promoter: bla
