[The description below was written by a language model from this plasmid's Addgene catalogue record and pLannotate feature annotations shown in this document.]
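Description:
pAc5.1B-EGFP-DmNot2_478-585_R is a 6,381 nt insect expression plasmid that produces a fragment of the Drosophila melanogaster CCR4-NOT subunit Not2 (the Rga/regena gene product) fused to EGFP. The catalogue lists the backbone as unknown, but the plasmid name and the annotated features fit a pAc5.1-type vector. It is maintained in E. coli through a ColE1/pUC-type origin and selected with ampicillin via the β-lactamase gene and its own bla promoter. The origin is annotated as a high-copy type, whereas the catalogue records the plasmid as low copy. No selectable marker for insect cells is annotated. The short fragments of a tetracycline resistance gene and of SV40 large T antigen appear to be non-functional backbone remnants.

Expression is driven by the strong constitutive actin 5C (Ac5) promoter. The EGFP coding sequence follows it, and then a short Rga segment that, according to the construct name, corresponds to residues 478–585 of Not2, so EGFP sits at the N-terminus of the fragment. A V5 epitope tag lies just downstream of the insert, but the record does not show whether it is in frame and translated or cut off by a stop codon. An SV40 polyadenylation signal follows the cassette; it is annotated on the opposite strand. The meaning of the "_R" suffix in the name is not explained.

The stated purpose is insect cell expression of this Not2 region. The associated publication concerns the architecture of the CCR4-NOT deadenylase complex, so the GFP-tagged fragment is probably meant for domain-mapping, interaction or localisation experiments in cultured Drosophila cells. The depositor notes that the supplied sequence may be theoretical rather than fully verified.
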