Addgene plasmid #147424: pAc5.1B-EGFP-DmNot2_478-585_R
Purpose: Insect Expression of DmNot2_478-585
Depositing lab: Elisa Izaurralde. Depositing organization: Max Planck Institute for Developmental Biology. Publication: NOT10 and C2orf29/NOT11 form a conserved module of the CCR4-NOT complex that docks onto the NOT1 N-terminal domain. Bawankar P, Loh B, Wohlbold L, Schmidt S, Izaurralde E. RNA Biol. 2013 Feb;10(2):228-44. doi: 10.4161/rna.23018. Epub 2013 Jan 9. PubMed 23303381.
Backbone
  Vector backbone: Unknown
  Vector type: Insect Expression
Growth in bacteria
  Bacterial resistance: Ampicillin, 100 μg/mL
  Growth temperature: 37°C
  Growth strain: DH5alpha
  Copy number: Low Copy
Gene/Insert
  Gene/Insert name: DmNot2_478-585 (alt names: regena (rga); CG2138, CG2161)
  Species: D. melanogaster (fly)
  Entrez Gene: Rga (a.k.a. Dmel_CG2161, CG2138, CG2161, Dmel\CG2161, NOT2, Not2, RGA, l(3)03834, not2)
  Cloning method: Unknown
Terms and licenses: Academic/Nonprofit Terms; Industry Terms: Not Available to Industry
Depositor comments: ORF extracted from NCBI NM_169080.1 Plasmids from this collection were made available to the research community and donated after the lab closed. Please note that the sequence provided by the depositing laboratory may be theoretical/predicted or based on Sanger sequencing results. There may be discrepancies between sequencing results obtained by Addgene and the depositor sequence. If an Addgene verified sequence is not available, please contact before placing your order to request that our lab fully sequence the plasmid.
How to cite: pAc5.1B-EGFP-DmNot2_478-585_R was a gift from Elisa Izaurralde (Addgene plasmid # 147424 ; http://n2t.net/addgene:147424 ; RRID:Addgene_147424)
